Addgene plasmid #229468: pVF31
Purpose: Expresses RssB with Q254A mutation
Depositing lab: Alexandra Deaconescu. Depositing organization: Brown University. Publication: Structural basis for inhibition of a response regulator of sigma(S) stability by a ClpXP antiadaptor. Dorich V, Brugger C, Tripathi A, Hoskins JR, Tong S, Suhanovsky MM, Sastry A, Wickner S, Gottesman S, Deaconescu AM. Genes Dev. 2019 Jun 1;33(11-12):718-732. doi: 10.1101/gad.320168.118. Epub 2019 Apr 11. PubMed 30975721.
Backbone
  Vector backbone: pOKD5
  Backbone size w/o insert (bp): 3787
  Vector type: Bacterial Expression
Growth in bacteria
  Bacterial resistance: Ampicillin, 100 μg/mL
  Growth temperature: 37°C
  Growth strain: DH5alpha
  Growth instructions: The depositing lab recommends alpha-select for plasmid storage and propagation and BL21 DE3 for protein expression.
  Copy number: Unknown
Gene/Insert
  Gene/Insert name: RssB (Q254A)
  Species: E. coli
  Insert size (bp): 1012
  Mutation: Q254A
  Promoter: T7
  Cloning method: Other
Terms and licenses: Academic/Nonprofit Terms; Industry Terms: Not Available to Industry
How to cite: pVF31 was a gift from Alexandra Deaconescu (Addgene plasmid # 229468 ; http://n2t.net/addgene:229468 ; RRID:Addgene_229468)
