[The description below was written by a language model from this plasmid's Addgene catalogue record and pLannotate feature annotations shown in this document.]
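Description:
pVF31 is a bacterial expression plasmid built on the pOKD5 backbone that produces the Escherichia coli response regulator RssB carrying a Q254A substitution. It is selected with ampicillin through an intact β-lactamase gene driven by its own bla promoter. The annotated sequence shows a complete p15A origin, a medium-copy replicon compatible with ColE1-type plasmids, although the catalogue entry lists copy number as unknown. An f1 origin is also present. The feature table additionally picks up several partial elements: two adjacent kanamycin-resistance fragments, a piece of tnpR, and short bom and RSF origin fragments. These appear to be remnants of the backbone's construction rather than functional parts. Ampicillin is the only resistance recorded.

The expression cassette follows a standard T7 layout. A T7 promoter is followed immediately by a lac operator, then the phage T7 gene 10 ribosome binding site, the rssB coding region and a T7 terminator. Transcription therefore depends on T7 RNA polymerase supplied by a DE3 lysogen such as BL21(DE3) and can be induced with IPTG, which relieves lac repressor binding. No lacI gene is annotated on the plasmid. A short histidine-tag fragment of about six residues lies downstream of rssB, which suggests a C-terminal affinity tag for purification, though the catalogue fields list no tag and the reading frame cannot be confirmed from the table.

RssB is the adaptor that delivers the stationary-phase sigma factor RpoS to the ClpXP protease. The associated work concerns the structural basis of RssB inhibition by an antiadaptor. This point mutant is presumably intended for making recombinant protein to probe the role of residue 254, but the record does not state the effect of the mutation.
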