Features (pLannotate 1.2.2; 17 found; start..end, strand, type, name):
    244..348     -  promoter       AmpR promoter: bla
    429..620     -  CDS            tnpR (fragment): TNR3_ECOLX - Experimental evidence at protein level: Swiss-Prot protein existence level 1. Resolvase catalyzes the resolution (a site-specific recombination) of the cointegrated replicon to yield the final transposition products. From Escherichia coli.
    637..655     +  promoter       T7 promoter: promoter for bacteriophage T7 RNA polymerase
    656..680     +  protein_bind   lac operator: The lac repressor binds to the lac operator to inhibit transcription in E. coli. This inhibition can be relieved by adding lactose or isopropyl-β-D-thiogalactopyranoside (IPTG). lac repressor encoded by lacI
    695..717     +  RBS            RBS: efficient ribosome binding site from bacteriophage T7 gene 10 (Olins and Rangwala, 1989)
    725..1735    +  CDS            rssB: RSSB_ECOLI - Also known as hnr, sprE, ychL. Experimental evidence at protein level: Swiss-Prot protein existence level 1. Regulates the turnover of the sigma S factor (RpoS) by promoting its proteolysis in exponentially growing cells. Acts by binding and delivering RpoS to the ClpXP protease. RssB is not co- degraded with RpoS, but is released from the complex and can initiate a new cycle of RpoS recognition and degradation. In stationary phase, could also act as an anti-sigma factor and reduce the ability of RpoS to activate gene expression. Is also involved in the regulation of the mRNA poly
   1785..1802    +  CDS            9xHis (fragment): 9xHis affinity tag
   1812..1861    +  CDS            SET1 (fragment): solubility-enhancement tag derived from T7 phage gene 10B
   1869..1916    +  terminator     T7 terminator: transcription terminator for bacteriophage T7 RNA polymerase
   1953..2381    +  rep_origin     f1 ori (sequence partly withheld): f1 bacteriophage origin of replication; arrow indicates direction of (+) strand synthesis
   2434..2491    +  promoter       AmpR promoter (fragment): bla
   2500..2760    -  CDS            KanR (fragment): aminoglycoside phosphotransferase; aph(3')-Ia; confers resistance to kanamycin in bacteria or G418 (Geneticin®) in eukaryotes
   2761..3066    -  CDS            KanR (fragment): aminoglycoside phosphotransferase; aph(3')-Ia; confers resistance to kanamycin in bacteria or G418 (Geneticin®) in eukaryotes
   3393..3419    +  misc_feature   bom (fragment): basis of mobility region from pBR322
   3518..3573    -  rep_origin     RSF ori (fragment): Plasmids containing the RSF 1030 origin of replication can be propagated in E. coli cells that contain additional plasmids with compatible origins.
   3661..4206    -  rep_origin     p15A ori: Plasmids containing the medium-copy-number p15A origin of replication can be propagated in E. coli cells that contain a second plasmid with the ColE1 origin.
   4371..243     -  CDS            AmpR (across the origin): β-lactamase; bla; confers resistance to ampicillin, carbenicillin, and related antibiotics
>Addgene plasmid #229468 | pVF31 | addgene full sequence | sequence record 457023 | Addgene NGS Result
ACGGGATAATACCGCGCCACATAGCAGAACTTTAAAAGTGCTCATCATTGGAAAACGTTCTTCGGGGCGA
AAACTCTCAAGGATCTTACCGCTGTTGAGATCCAGTTCGATGTAACCCACTCGTGCACCCAACTGATCTT
CAGCATCTTTTACTTTCACCAGCGTTTCTGGGTGAGCAAAAACAGGAAGGCAAAATGCCGCAAAAAAGGG
AATAAGGGCGACACGGAAATGTTGAATACTCATACTCTTCCTTTTTCAATATTATTGAAGCATTTATCAG
GGTTATTGTCTCATGAGCGGATACATATTTGAATGTATTTAGAAAAATAAACAAATAGGGGTTCCGCGCA
CATTTCCCCGAAAAGTGCCACCTGACGTCTAAGAAACCATTATTATCATGACATTAACCTATAAAAATAG
GCGTATCACGAGGCCCTTTCGTCTTCAAGAATTTTATAAACCGTGGAGCGGGCAATACTGAGCTGATGAG
CAATTTCCGTTGCACCAGTGCCCTTCTGATGAAGCGTCAGCACGACGTTCCTGTCCACGGTACGCCTGCG
GCCAAATTTGATTCCTTTCAGCTTTGCTTCCTGTCGGCCCTCATTCGTGCGCTCTAGGATCTCGATCCCG
CGAAATTAATACGACTCACTATAGGGGAATTGTGAGCGGATAACAATTCCCCTCTAGAAATAATTTTGTT
TAACTTTAAGAAGGAGATATACATATGACGCAGCCATTGGTCGGAAAACAGATTCTCATTGTTGAAGATG
AGCAGGTATTTCGCTCGCTTCTGGATTCATGGTTTTCCTCATTGGGAGCGACAACGGTACTGGCGGCTGA
TGGGGTGGATGCCCTTGAGTTGCTGGGAGGTTTCACTCCAGACCTGATGATATGTGATATCGCGATGCCA
CGAATGAACGGGCTTAAACTGCTGGAGCATATACGTAACAGAGGCGACCAGACCCCAGTTCTGGTGATAT
CTGCCACTGAAAATATGGCAGATATTGCCAAAGCGTTACGTCTGGGCGTTGAAGATGTTTTGCTGAAACC
AGTTAAAGATCTGAATCGCTTGCGCGAGATGGTTTTTGCCTGTCTCTATCCCAGCATGTTTAATTCGCGC
GTTGAGGAAGAGGAAAGGCTTTTTCGCGACTGGGATGCAATGGTTGATAACCCTGCCGCAGCGGCGAAAT
TATTACAGGAACTACAACCGCCGGTTCAGCAGGTGATTTCCCATTGCCGGGTTAATTATCGTCAATTGGT
TGCCGCGGACAAACCCGGCCTGGTGCTTGATATTGCCGCACTTTCGGAAAACGATCTGGCATTTTATTGC
CTTGATGTCACCCGAGCTGGACATAATGGCGTACTTGCTGCCTTGTTATTACGCGCATTGTTTAACGGAT
TATTACAGGAACAGCTTGCACACCAAAATCAACGGTTGCCAGAGTTGGGCGCGTTATTGAAGCAGGTAAA
CCATTTACTTCGTGCGGCCAATCTGCCGGGGCAGTTTCCGCTATTAGTTGGCTATTATCATCGCGAACTG
AAAAATCTCATTCTGGTTTCTGCGGGTCTGAATGCGACGTTAAATACCGGCGAACACCAGGTGCAAATCA
GTAATGGTGTTCCGTTAGGCACTTTAGGTAACGCTTATTTGAATCAATTGAGCCAGCGATGCGATGCCTG
GCAATGCCAAATATGGGGAACCGGTGGTCGACTGCGCTTGATGTTGTCTGCAGAATGAGGATCCGAATTC
GAGCTCCGTCGACAAGCTTGCGGCCGCACTCGAGCACCACCACCACCACCACTGAGATCCGGCTGCTAAC
AAAGCCCGAAAGGAAGCTGAGTTGGCTGCTGCCACCGCTGAGCAATAACTAGCATAACCCCTTGGGGCCT
CTAAACGGGTCTTGAGGGGTTTTTTGCTGAAAGGAGGAACTATATCCGGATTGGCGAATGGG
[124 nt withheld, positions 1953-2076]
C
[91 nt withheld, positions 2078-2168]
A
[49 nt withheld, positions 2170-2218]
CCTTTGACGTTGGAGTCCACGTTCTTT
[37 nt withheld, positions 2246-2282]
ACCCTATCTCGGTCTATTCTTTTGATTTATAAGGGATTTTGCCGATTTCGGCCTATTGGTTAAAAAATGA
GCTGATTTAACAAAAATTTAACGCGAATTTTAACAAAATATTAACGCTTACAATTTAGGTGGCACTTTTC
GGGGAAATGTGCGCGGAACCCCTATTTGTTTATTTTTCTAAATACATTCAAATATGTATCCGCTCATGAA
TTAATTCTTAGAAAAACTCATCGAGCATCAAATGAAACTGCAATTTATTCATATCAGGATTATCAATACC
ATATTTTTGAAAAAGCCGTTTCTGTAATGAAGGAGAAAACTCACCGAGGCAGTTCCATAGGATGGCAAGA
TCCTGGTATCGGTCTGCGATTCCGACTCGTCCAACATCAATACAACCTATTAATTTCCCCTCGTCAAAAA
TAAGGTTATCAAGTGAGAAATCACCATGAGTGACGACTGAATCCGGTGAGAATGGCAACCCGGGGATCGC
AGTGGTGAGTAACCATGCATCATCAGGAGTACGGATAAAATGCTTGATGGTCGGAAGAGGCATAAATTCC
GTCAGCCAGTTTAGTCTGACCATCTCATCTGTAACATCATTGGCAACGCTACCTTTGCCATGTTTCAGAA
ACAACTCTGGCGCATCGGGCTTCCCATACAATCGATAGATTGTCGCACCTGATTGCCCGACATTATCGCG
AGCCCATTTATACCCATATAAATCAGCATCCATGTTGGAATTTAATCGCGGCAGATAAGACGTTTCCCGT
TGAATATGGCTCATAACACCCCTTGTATTACTGTTTATGTAAGCAGACAGTTTTATTGTTCATGATGATA
TATTTTTATCTTGTGCAATGTAACATCAGAGATTTTGAGACACAACGTGGCTTTGTTGAATAAATCGAAC
TTTTGCTGAGTTGAAGGATCAGATCACGCATCTTCCCGACAACGCAGACCGTTCCGTGGCAAAGCAAAAG
TTCAAAATCACCAACTGGTCCACCTACAACAAAGCTCTCATCAACCGTGGCTCCCTCACTTTCTGGCTGG
ATGATGGGGCGATTCAGGCCTGGAATGAGTCAGCAACACCTTCTTCACGAGGCAGACCTCAGCGCTAGCG
GAGTGTATACTGGCTTACTATGTTGGCACTGATGAGGGTGTCAGTGAAGTGCTTCATGTGGCAGGAGAAA
AAAGGCTGCACCGGTGCGTCAGCAGAATATGTGATACAGGATATATTCCGCTTCCTCGCTCACTGACTCG
CTACGCTCGGTCGTTCGACTGCGGCGAGCGGAAATGGCTTACGAACGGGGCGGAGATTTCCTGGAAGATG
CCAGGAAGATACTTAACAGGGAAGTGAGAGGGCCGCGGCAAAGCCGTTTTTCCATAGGCTCCGCCCCCCT
GACAAGCATCACGAAATCTGACGCTCAAATCAGTGGTGGCGAAACCCGACAGGACTATAAAGATACCAGG
CGTTTCCCCCTGGCGGCTCCCTCGTGCGCTCTCCTGTTCCTGCCTTTCGGTTTACCGGTGTCATTCCGCT
GTTATGGCCGCGTTTGTCTCATTCCACGCCTGACACTCAGTTCCGGGTAGGCAGTTCGCTCCAAGCTGGA
CTGTATGCACGAACCCCCCGTTCAGTCCGACCGCTGCGCCTTATCCGGTAACTATCGTCTTGAGTCCAAC
CCGGAAAGACATGCAAAAGCACCACTGGCAGCAGCCACTGGTAATTGATTTAGAGGAGTTAGTCTTGAAG
TCATGAGCCGGTTAAGGCTAAACTGAAAGGACAAGTTTTGGTGACTGCGCTCCTCCAAGCCAGTTACCTC
GGTTCAAAGAGTTGGTAGCTCAGAGAACCTTCGAAAAACCGCCCTGCAAGGCGGTTTTTTCGTTTTCAGA
GCAAGAGATTACGCGCAGACCAAAACGATCTCAAGAAGATCATCTTATTAAGGGGTCTGACGCTCAGTGG
AACGAAAACTCACGTTAAGGGATTTTGGTCATGAGATTATCAAAAAGGATCTTCACCTAGATCCTTTTAA
ATTAAAAATGAAGTTTTAAATCAATCTAAAGTATATATGAGTAAACTTGGTCTGACAGTTACCAATGCTT
AATCAGTGAGGCACCTATCTCAGCGATCTGTCTATTTCGTTCATCCATAGTTGCCTGACTCCCCGTCGTG
TAGATAACTACGATACGGGAGGGCTTACCATCTGGCCCCAGTGCTGCAATGATACCGCGAGACCCACGCT
CACCGGCTCCAGATTTATCAGCAATAAACCAGCCAGCCGGAAGGGCCGAGCGCAGAAGTGGTCCTGCAAC
TTTATCCGCCTCCATCCAGTCTATTAATTGTTGCCGGGAAGCTAGAGTAAGTAGTTCGCCAGTTAATAGT
TTGCGCAACGTTGTTGCCATTGCTGCAGGCATCGTGGTGTCACGCTCGTCGTTTGGTATGGCTTCATTCA
GCTCCGGTTCCCAACGATCAAGGCGAGTTACATGATCCCCCATGTTGTGCAAAAAAGCGGTTAGCTCCTT
CGGTCCTCCGATCGTTGTCAGAAGTAAGTTGGCCGCAGTGTTATCACTCATGGTTATGGCAGCACTGCAT
AATTCTCTTACTGTCATGCCATCCGTAAGATGCTTTTCTGTGACTGGTGAGTACTCAACCAAGTCATTCT
GAGAATAGTGTATGCGGCGACCGAGTTGCTCTTGCCCGGCGTCAAC
